Addgene plasmid #36813: TAL2412
Depositing lab: Keith Joung. Depositing organization: Massachusetts General Hospital. Publication: FLASH assembly of TALENs for high-throughput genome editing. Reyon D, Tsai SQ, Khayter C, Foden JA, Sander JD, Joung JK. Nat Biotechnol. 2012 Apr 8. doi: 10.1038/nbt.2170. PubMed 22484455.
Backbone
  Vector backbone: JDS70
  Backbone manufacturer: Joung lab (Addgene Plasmid # 32285)
  Backbone size w/o insert (bp): 6447
  Vector type: Mammalian, T7 for in vitro mRNA synthesis
Growth in bacteria
  Bacterial resistance: Ampicillin, 100 μg/mL
  Growth temperature: 37°C
  Growth strain: XL1 Blue
  Copy number: High Copy
Gene/Insert
  Gene/Insert name: BCL6-TALEN_Left (alt name: BCL6)
  Species: H. sapiens (human)
  Insert size (bp): 1640
  Entrez Gene: Bcl6 (a.k.a. Bcl5)
  Promoter: CMV
  Tag / fusion protein: 3X Flag (N terminal on backbone); WT FOKI (C terminal on backbone)
  Cloning method: Restriction Enzyme; 5′ cloning site BsmBI (destroyed during cloning); 3′ cloning site BsmBI (destroyed during cloning)
  Sequencing primers: 5′ CMV-F; 3′ BGH-rev
Terms and licenses: Academic/Nonprofit Terms; Industry Terms: Not Available to Industry
Depositor comments: Target binding site: TTTTCAAGTGAAGACAAA It is strongly recommended that users perform a diagnostic digest to verify this plasmid prior to use. For example, a double digest of the plasmid with BamHI and KpnI should result in two bands at 2.2kb and 5.9kb.
How to cite: TAL2412 was a gift from Keith Joung (Addgene plasmid # 36813 ; http://n2t.net/addgene:36813 ; RRID:Addgene_36813)
