[The description below was written by a language model from this plasmid's Addgene catalogue record.]
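Description:
TAL2412 is a mammalian expression plasmid encoding the left monomer of a TALEN pair directed against the human BCL6 gene. It is built on the JDS70 backbone, a roughly 6.4 kb TALEN expression vector, and is propagated in E. coli as a high-copy plasmid under ampicillin selection. The record provides catalogue fields only, with no feature table, so details such as the origin of replication, any nuclear localisation signal, or the polyadenylation signal are not explicitly listed. The use of a BGH reverse sequencing primer does suggest a BGH terminator region downstream of the coding sequence.

The insert of about 1.6 kb is an array of TAL effector repeats assembled by the FLASH method, a high-throughput approach for building TALE repeat arrays. It was cloned into the backbone through BsmBI sites that were destroyed in the process, as is typical for type IIS seamless cloning. The backbone supplies the flanking parts of the nuclease: a 3X FLAG tag at the N terminus for detection, and the wild-type FokI cleavage domain at the C terminus. Expression in mammalian cells is driven by the CMV promoter, and the vector type also indicates a T7 promoter, which allows in vitro transcription of mRNA encoding the nuclease.

Because FokI cleaves as a dimer, this left-half TALEN is intended for use with a matching right-half TALEN that binds the opposite strand nearby. Together they introduce a double-strand break at the BCL6 locus for targeted mutagenesis or genome editing. The Entrez link in the record uses the Bcl6/Bcl5 nomenclature, but the stated species is human.
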