>Addgene plasmid #36813 | TAL2412 | depositor partial sequence | sequence record 46006 | TAL2412 sequence 1640 bps
GAACCTGACCCCAGACCAGGTAGTCGCAATCGCGTCAAACGGAGGGGGAAAGCAAGCCCTGGAAACCGTG
CAAAGGTTGTTGCCGGTCCTTTGTCAAGACCACGGCCTTACACCGGAGCAAGTCGTGGCCATTGCAAGCA
ATGGGGGTGGCAAACAGGCTCTTGAGACGGTTCAGAGACTTCTCCCAGTTCTCTGTCAAGCCCACGGGCT
GACTCCCGATCAAGTTGTAGCGATTGCGTCCAACGGTGGAGGGAAACAAGCATTGGAGACTGTCCAACGG
CTCCTTCCCGTGTTGTGTCAAGCCCACGGTTTGACGCCTGCACAAGTGGTCGCCATCGCCAGCCATGATG
GCGGTAAGCAGGCGCTGGAAACAGTACAGCGCCTGCTGCCTGTACTGTGCCAGGATCATGGACTGACCCC
AGACCAGGTAGTCGCAATCGCGTCGAACATTGGGGGAAAGCAAGCCCTGGAAACCGTGCAAAGGTTGTTG
CCGGTCCTTTGTCAAGACCACGGCCTTACACCGGAGCAAGTCGTGGCCATTGCAAGCAACATCGGTGGCA
AACAGGCTCTTGAGACGGTTCAGAGACTTCTCCCAGTTCTCTGTCAAGCCCACGGGCTGACTCCCGATCA
AGTTGTAGCGATTGCGAATAACAATGGAGGGAAACAAGCATTGGAGACTGTCCAACGGCTCCTTCCCGTG
TTGTGTCAAGCCCACGGTTTGACGCCTGCACAAGTGGTCGCCATCGCCTCGAATGGCGGCGGTAAGCAGG
CGCTGGAAACAGTACAGCGCCTGCTGCCTGTACTGTGCCAGGATCATGGACTGACCCCAGACCAGGTAGT
CGCAATCGCGAACAATAATGGGGGAAAGCAAGCCCTGGAAACCGTGCAAAGGTTGTTGCCGGTCCTTTGT
CAAGACCACGGCCTTACACCGGAGCAAGTCGTGGCCATTGCAAGCAACATCGGTGGCAAACAGGCTCTTG
AGACGGTTCAGAGACTTCTCCCAGTTCTCTGTCAAGCCCACGGGCTGACTCCCGATCAAGTTGTAGCGAT
TGCGTCGAACATTGGAGGGAAACAAGCATTGGAGACTGTCCAACGGCTCCTTCCCGTGTTGTGTCAAGCC
CACGGTTTGACGCCTGCACAAGTGGTCGCCATCGCCAACAACAACGGCGGTAAGCAGGCGCTGGAAACAG
TACAGCGCCTGCTGCCTGTACTGTGCCAGGATCATGGACTGACCCCAGACCAGGTAGTCGCAATCGCGTC
GAACATTGGGGGAAAGCAAGCCCTGGAAACCGTGCAAAGGTTGTTGCCGGTCCTTTGTCAAGACCACGGC
CTTACACCGGAGCAAGTCGTGGCCATTGCATCCCACGACGGTGGCAAACAGGCTCTTGAGACGGTTCAGA
GACTTCTCCCAGTTCTCTGTCAAGCCCACGGGCTGACTCCCGATCAAGTTGTAGCGATTGCGTCGAACAT
TGGAGGGAAACAAGCATTGGAGACTGTCCAACGGCTCCTTCCCGTGTTGTGTCAAGCCCACGGTTTGACG
CCTGCACAAGTGGTCGCCATCGCCTCCAATATTGGCGGTAAGCAGGCGCTGGAAACAGTACAGCGCCTGC
TGCCTGTACTGTGCCAGGATCATGGACTGA
