>Addgene plasmid #36813 | TAL2412 | addgene partial sequence | sequence record 48063 | CMV-F 5'-CGCAAATGGGCGGTAGGCGTG-3'
CTCTCTGGCTAACTAGAGAACCCACTGCTTACTGGCTTATCGAAATTAATACGACTCACTATAGGGAGAC
CCAAGCTGGCTAGCACCATGGACTACAAAGACCATGACGGTGATTATAAAGATCATGACATCGATTACAA
GGATGACGATGACAAGATGGCCCCCAAGAAGAAGAGGAAGGTGGGCATTCACCGCGGGGTACCTATGGTG
GACTTGAGGACACTCGGTTATTCGCAACAGCAACAGGAGAAAATCAAGCCTAAGGTCAGGAGCACCGTCG
CGCAACACCACGAGGCGCTTGTGGGGCATGGCTTCACTCATGCGCATATTGTCGCGCTTTCACAGCACCC
TGCGGCGCTTGGGACGGTGGCTGTCAAATACCAAGATATGATTGCGGCCCTGCCCGAAGCCACGCACGAG
GCAATTGTAGGGGTCGGTAAACAGTGGTCGGGAGCGCGAGCACTTGAGGCGCTGCTGACTGTGGCGGGTG
AGCTTAGGGGGCCTCCGCTCCAGCTCGACACCGGGCAGCTGCTGAAGATCGCGAAGAGAGGGGGAGTAAC
AGCGGTAGAGGCAGTGCACGCCTGGCGCAATGCGCTCACCGGGGCCCCCTTGAACCTGACCCCAGACCAG
GTAGTCGCAATCGCGTCAAACGGAGGGGGAAAGCAAGCCCTGGAAACCGTGCAAAGGTTGTTGCCGGTCC
TTTGTCAAGACCACGGCCTTACACCGGAGCAAGTCGTGGCCATTGCAAGCAATGGGGGTGGCAAACAGGC
TCTTGAGACGGTTCAGAGACTTCTCCCAGTTCTCTGTCAAGCCCACGGGCTGACTC
