>Addgene plasmid #36813 | TAL2412 | addgene partial sequence | sequence record 48064 | JDS-TALEN-F 5'-TAGGGGTCGGTAAACAGTGG-3'
GCGCTGCTGACTGTGGCGGGTGAGCTTAGGGGGCCTCCGCTCCAGCTCGACACCGGGCAGCTGCTGAAGA
TCGCGAAGAGAGGGGGAGTAACAGCGGTAGAGGCAGTGCACGCCTGGCGCAATGCGCTCACCGGGGCCCC
CTTGAACCTGACCCCAGACCAGGTAGTCGCAATCGCGTCAAACGGAGGGGGAAAGCAAGCCCTGGAAACC
GTGCAAAGGTTGTTGCCGGTCCTTTGTCAAGACCACGGCCTTACACCGGAGCAAGTCGTGGCCATTGCAA
GCAATGGGGGTGGCAAACAGGCTCTTGAGACGGTTCAGAGACTTCTCCCAGTTCTCTGTCAAGCCCACGG
GCTGACTCCCGATCAAGTTGTAGCGATTGCGTCCAACGGTGGAGGGAAACAAGCATTGGAGACTGTCCAA
CGGCTCCTTCCCGTGTTGTGTCAAGCCCACGGTTTGACGCCTGCACAAGTGGTCGCCATCGCCAGCCATG
ATGGCGGTAAGCAGGCGCTGGAAACAGTACAGCGCCTGCTGCCTGTACTGTGCCAGGATCATGGACTGAC
CCCAGACCAGGTAGTCGCAATCGCGTCGAACATTGGGGGAAAGCAAGCCCTGGAAACCGTGCAAAGGTTG
TTGCCGGTCCTTTGTCAAGACCACGGCCTTACACCGGAGCAAGTCGTGGCCATTGCAAGCAACATCGGTG
GCAAACAGGCTCTTGAGACGGTTCAGAGACTTCTCCCAGTTCTCTGTCAAGCCCACGGGCTGACTCCCGA
TCAAGTTGTAGCGATTGCGAATAACAATGGAGGGAAACAAGCATTGGAGACTGTCCAA
